>Addgene plasmid #139104 | H446 EF1a RA-ABE6.3 p2A Puro | addgene full sequence | sequence record 275136 | Addgene NGS Result
CGGGTTTATTACAGGGACAGCAGAGATCCACTTTGGCGCCGGCTCGAGTGGCTCCGGTGCCCGTCAGTGG
GCAGAGCGCACATCGCCCACAGTCCCCGAGAAGTTGGGGGGAGGGGTCGGCAATTGAACCGGTGCCTAGA
GAAGGTGGCGCGGGGTAAACTGGGAAAGTGATGTCGTGTACTGGCTCCGCCTTTTTCCCGAGGGTGGGGG
AGAACCGTATATAAGTGCAGTAGTCGCCGTGAACGTTCTTTTTCGCAACGGGTTTGCCGCCAGAACACAG
GTGTCGTGACGCGGGATCCCACCATGGATTACAAAGACGATGACGATAAGATGGCCCCAAAGAAGAAGCG
GAAGGTCGGTATCCACGGAGTCCCAGCAGCCTCCGAAGTCGAGTTTTCCCATGAGTACTGGATGAGACAC
GCATTGACTCTCGCAAAGAGGGCTTGGGATGAACGCGAGGTGCCCGTGGGGGCAGTACTCGTGCATAACA
ATCGCGTAATCGGCGAAGGTTGGAATAGGCCGATCGGACGCCACGACCCCACTGCACATGCGGAAATCAT
GGCCCTTCGACAGGGAGGGCTTGTGATGCAGAATTATCGACTTATCGATGCGACGCTGTACGTCACGCTT
GAACCTTGCGTAATGTGCGCGGGAGCTATGATTCACTCCCGCATTGGACGAGTTGTATTCGGTGCCCGCG
ACGCCAAGACGGGTGCCGCAGGTTCACTGATGGACGTGCTGCATCACCCAGGCATGAACCACCGGGTAGA
AATCACAGAAGGCATATTGGCGGACGAATGTGCGGCGCTGTTGTCCGACTTTTTTCGCATGCGGAGGCAG
GAGATCAAGGCCCAGAAAAAAGCACAATCCTCTACTGACTCTGGTGGTTCTTCTGGTGGTTCTAGCGGCA
GCGAGACTCCCGGGACCTCAGAGTCCGCCACACCCGAAAGTTCTGGTGGTTCTTCTGGTGGTTCTTCCGA
AGTCGAGTTTTCCCATGAGTACTGGATGAGACACGCATTGACTCTCGCAAAGAGGGCTTGGGATGAACGC
GAGGTGCCCGTGGGGGCAGTACTCGTGCTCAACAATCGCGTAATCGGCGAAGGTTGGAATAGGTCAATCG
GACTCCACGACCCCACTGCACATGCGGAAATCATGGCCCTTCGACAGGGAGGGCTTGTGATGCAGAATTA
TCGACTTATCGATGCGACGCTGTACGTCACGTTTGAACCTTGCGTAATGTGCGCGGGAGCTATGATTCAC
TCCCGCATTGGACGAGTTGTATTCGGTGTTCGCAACGCCAAGACGGGTGCCGCAGGTTCACTGATGGACG
TGCTGCATTACCCAGGCATGAACCACCGGGTAGAAATCACAGAAGGCATATTGGCGGACGAATGTGCGGC
GCTGTTGTGTTACTTTTTTCGCATGCGGAGGCAGGTCTTTAACGCCCAGAAAAAAGCACAATCCTCTACT
GACTCTGGTGGTTCTTCTGGTGGTTCTAGCGGCAGCGAGACTCCCGGGACCTCAGAGTCCGCCACACCCG
AAAGTTCTGGTGGTTCTTCTGGTGGTGACAAGAAGTACAGCATCGGCCTGGCCATCGGCACCAACTCTGT
GGGCTGGGCCGTGATCACCGACGAGTACAAGGTGCCCAGCAAGAAATTCAAGGTGCTGGGCAACACCGAC
CGGCACAGCATCAAGAAGAACCTGATCGGAGCCCTGCTGTTCGACAGCGGCGAAACAGCCGAGGCCACCC
GGCTGAAGAGAACCGCCAGAAGAAGATACACCAGACGGAAGAACCGGATCTGCTATCTGCAAGAGATCTT
CAGCAACGAGATGGCCAAGGTGGACGACAGCTTCTTCCACAGACTGGAAGAGTCCTTCCTGGTGGAAGAG
GATAAGAAGCACGAGCGGCACCCCATCTTCGGCAACATCGTGGACGAGGTGGCCTACCACGAGAAGTACC
CCACCATCTACCACCTGAGAAAGAAACTGGTGGACAGCACCGACAAGGCCGACCTGCGGCTGATCTATCT
GGCCCTGGCCCACATGATCAAGTTCCGGGGCCACTTCCTGATCGAGGGCGACCTGAACCCCGACAACAGC
GACGTGGACAAGCTGTTCATCCAGCTGGTGCAGACCTACAACCAGCTGTTCGAGGAAAACCCCATCAACG
CCAGCGGCGTGGACGCCAAGGCCATCCTGTCTGCCAGACTGAGCAAGAGCAGACGGCTGGAAAATCTGAT
CGCCCAGCTGCCCGGCGAGAAGAAGAATGGCCTGTTCGGCAACCTGATTGCCCTGAGCCTGGGCCTGACC
CCCAACTTCAAGAGCAACTTCGACCTGGCCGAGGATGCCAAACTGCAGCTGAGCAAGGACACCTACGACG
ACGACCTGGACAACCTGCTGGCCCAGATCGGCGACCAGTACGCCGACCTGTTTCTGGCCGCCAAGAACCT
GTCCGACGCCATCCTGCTGAGCGACATCCTGAGAGTGAACACCGAGATCACCAAGGCCCCCCTGAGCGCC
TCTATGATCAAGAGATACGACGAGCACCACCAGGACCTGACCCTGCTGAAAGCTCTCGTGCGGCAGCAGC
TGCCTGAGAAGTACAAAGAGATTTTCTTCGACCAGAGCAAGAACGGCTACGCCGGCTACATTGACGGCGG
AGCCAGCCAGGAAGAGTTCTACAAGTTCATCAAGCCCATCCTGGAAAAGATGGACGGCACCGAGGAACTG
CTCGTGAAGCTGAACAGAGAGGACCTGCTGCGGAAGCAGCGGACCTTCGACAACGGCAGCATCCCCCACC
AGATCCACCTGGGAGAGCTGCACGCCATTCTGCGGCGGCAGGAAGATTTTTACCCATTCCTGAAGGACAA
CCGGGAAAAGATCGAGAAGATCCTGACCTTCCGCATCCCCTACTACGTGGGCCCTCTGGCCAGGGGAAAC
AGCAGATTCGCCTGGATGACCAGAAAGAGCGAGGAAACCATCACCCCCTGGAACTTCGAGGAAGTGGTGG
ACAAGGGCGCTTCCGCCCAGAGCTTCATCGAGCGGATGACCAACTTCGATAAGAACCTGCCCAACGAGAA
GGTGCTGCCCAAGCACAGCCTGCTGTACGAGTACTTCACCGTGTATAACGAGCTGACCAAAGTGAAATAC
GTGACCGAGGGAATGAGAAAGCCCGCCTTCCTGAGCGGCGAGCAGAAAAAGGCCATCGTGGACCTGCTGT
TCAAGACCAACCGGAAAGTGACCGTGAAGCAGCTGAAAGAGGACTACTTCAAGAAAATCGAGTGCTTCGA
CTCCGTGGAAATCTCCGGCGTGGAAGATCGGTTCAACGCCTCCCTGGGCACATACCACGATCTGCTGAAA
ATTATCAAGGACAAGGACTTCCTGGACAATGAGGAAAACGAGGACATTCTGGAAGATATCGTGCTGACCC
TGACACTGTTTGAGGACAGAGAGATGATCGAGGAACGGCTGAAAACCTATGCCCACCTGTTCGACGACAA
AGTGATGAAGCAGCTGAAGCGGCGGAGATACACCGGCTGGGGCAGGCTGAGCCGGAAGCTGATCAACGGC
ATCCGGGACAAGCAGTCCGGCAAGACAATCCTGGATTTCCTGAAGTCCGACGGCTTCGCCAACAGAAACT
TCATGCAGCTGATCCACGACGACAGCCTGACCTTTAAAGAGGACATCCAGAAAGCCCAGGTGTCCGGCCA
GGGCGATAGCCTGCACGAGCACATTGCCAATCTGGCCGGCAGCCCCGCCATTAAGAAGGGCATCCTGCAG
ACAGTGAAGGTGGTGGACGAGCTCGTGAAAGTGATGGGCCGGCACAAGCCCGAGAACATCGTGATCGAAA
TGGCCAGAGAGAACCAGACCACCCAGAAGGGACAGAAGAACAGCCGCGAGAGAATGAAGCGGATCGAAGA
GGGCATCAAAGAGCTGGGCAGCCAGATCCTGAAAGAACACCCCGTGGAAAACACCCAGCTGCAGAACGAG
AAGCTGTACCTGTACTACCTGCAGAATGGGCGGGATATGTACGTGGACCAGGAACTGGACATCAACCGGC
TGTCCGACTACGATGTGGACCATATCGTGCCTCAGAGCTTTCTGAAGGACGACTCCATCGACAACAAGGT
GCTGACCAGAAGCGACAAGAACCGGGGCAAGAGCGACAACGTGCCCTCCGAAGAGGTCGTGAAGAAGATG
AAGAACTACTGGCGGCAGCTGCTGAACGCCAAGCTGATTACCCAGAGAAAGTTCGACAATCTGACCAAGG
CCGAGAGAGGCGGCCTGAGCGAACTGGATAAGGCCGGCTTCATCAAGAGACAGCTGGTGGAAACCCGGCA
GATCACAAAGCACGTGGCACAGATCCTGGACTCCCGGATGAACACTAAGTACGACGAGAATGACAAGCTG
ATCCGGGAAGTGAAAGTGATCACCCTGAAGTCCAAGCTGGTGTCCGATTTCCGGAAGGATTTCCAGTTTT
ACAAAGTGCGCGAGATCAACAACTACCACCACGCCCACGACGCCTACCTGAACGCCGTCGTGGGAACCGC
CCTGATCAAAAAGTACCCTAAGCTGGAAAGCGAGTTCGTGTACGGCGACTACAAGGTGTACGACGTGCGG
AAGATGATCGCCAAGAGCGAGCAGGAAATCGGCAAGGCTACCGCCAAGTACTTCTTCTACAGCAACATCA
TGAACTTTTTCAAGACCGAGATTACCCTGGCCAACGGCGAGATCCGGAAGCGGCCTCTGATCGAGACAAA
CGGCGAAACCGGGGAGATCGTGTGGGATAAGGGCCGGGATTTTGCCACCGTGCGGAAAGTGCTGAGCATG
CCCCAAGTGAATATCGTGAAAAAGACCGAGGTGCAGACAGGCGGCTTCAGCAAAGAGTCTATCCTGCCCA
AGAGGAACAGCGATAAGCTGATCGCCAGAAAGAAGGACTGGGACCCTAAGAAGTACGGCGGCTTCGACAG
CCCCACCGTGGCCTATTCTGTGCTGGTGGTGGCCAAAGTGGAAAAGGGCAAGTCCAAGAAACTGAAGAGT
GTGAAAGAGCTGCTGGGGATCACCATCATGGAAAGAAGCAGCTTCGAGAAGAATCCCATCGACTTTCTGG
AAGCCAAGGGCTACAAAGAAGTGAAAAAGGACCTGATCATCAAGCTGCCTAAGTACTCCCTGTTCGAGCT
GGAAAACGGCCGGAAGAGAATGCTGGCCTCTGCCGGCGAACTGCAGAAGGGAAACGAACTGGCCCTGCCC
TCCAAATATGTGAACTTCCTGTACCTGGCCAGCCACTATGAGAAGCTGAAGGGCTCCCCCGAGGATAATG
AGCAGAAACAGCTGTTTGTGGAACAGCACAAGCACTACCTGGACGAGATCATCGAGCAGATCAGCGAGTT
CTCCAAGAGAGTGATCCTGGCCGACGCTAATCTGGACAAAGTGCTGTCCGCCTACAACAAGCACCGGGAT
AAGCCCATCAGAGAGCAGGCCGAGAATATCATCCACCTGTTTACCCTGACCAATCTGGGAGCCCCTGCCG
CCTTCAAGTACTTTGACACCACCATCGACCGGAAGAGGTACACCAGCACCAAAGAGGTGCTGGACGCCAC
CCTGATCCACCAGAGCATCACCGGCCTGTACGAGACACGGATCGACCTGTCTCAGCTGGGAGGCGACAAG
CGTCCTGCTGCTACTAAGAAAGCTGGTCAAGCTAAGAAAAAGAAAGCTAGCGGCAGCGGCGCCACCAACT
TCAGCCTGCTGAAGCAGGCCGGCGACGTGGAGGAGAACCCCGGCCCCATGACCGAGTACAAGCCCACGGT
GCGCCTCGCCACCCGCGACGACGTCCCCAGGGCCGTACGCACCCTCGCCGCCGCGTTCGCCGACTACCCC
GCCACGCGCCACACCGTCGATCCGGACCGCCACATCGAGCGGGTCACCGAGCTGCAAGAACTCTTCCTCA
CGCGCGTCGGGCTCGACATCGGCAAGGTGTGGGTCGCGGACGACGGCGCCGCGGTGGCGGTCTGGACCAC
GCCGGAGAGCGTCGAAGCGGGGGCGGTGTTCGCCGAGATCGGCCCGCGCATGGCCGAGTTGAGCGGTTCC
CGGCTGGCCGCGCAGCAACAGATGGAAGGCCTCCTGGCGCCGCACCGGCCCAAGGAGCCCGCGTGGTTCC
TGGCCACCGTCGGAGTCTCGCCCGACCACCAGGGCAAGGGTCTGGGCAGCGCCGTCGTGCTCCCCGGAGT
GGAGGCGGCCGAGCGCGCCGGGGTGCCCGCCTTCCTGGAGACCTCCGCGCCCCGCAACCTCCCCTTCTAC
GAGCGGCTCGGCTTCACCGTCACCGCCGACGTCGAGGTGCCCGAAGGACCGCGCACCTGGTGCATGACCC
GCAAGCCCGGTGCCTGAACGCGTTAAGTCGACAATCAACCTCTGGATTACAAAATTTGTGAAAGATTGAC
TGGTATTCTTAACTATGTTGCTCCTTTTACGCTATGTGGATACGCTGCTTTAATGCCTTTGTATCATGCT
ATTGCTTCCCGTATGGCTTTCATTTTCTCCTCCTTGTATAAATCCTGGTTGCTGTCTCTTTATGAGGAGT
TGTGGCCCGTTGTCAGGCAACGTGGCGTGGTGTGCACTGTGTTTGCTGACGCAACCCCCACTGGTTGGGG
CATTGCCACCACCTGTCAGCTCCTTTCCGGGACTTTCGCTTTCCCCCTCCCTATTGCCACGGCGGAACTC
ATCGCCGCCTGCCTTGCCCGCTGCTGGACAGGGGCTCGGCTGTTGGGCACTGACAATTCCGTGGTGTTGT
CGGGGAAATCATCGTCCTTTCCTTGGCTGCTCGCCTGTGTTGCCACCTGGATTCTGCGCGGGACGTCCTT
CTGCTACGTCCCTTCGGCCCTCAATCCAGCGGACCTTCCTTCCCGCGGCCTGCTGCCGGCTCTGCGGCCT
CTTCCGCGTCTTCGCCTTCGCCCTCAGACGAGTCGGATCTCCCTTTGGGCCGCCTCCCCGCGTCGACTTT
AAGACCAATGACTTACAAGGCAGCTGTAGATCTTAGCCACTTTTTAAAAGAAAAGGGGGGACTGGAAGGG
CTAATTCACTCCCAACGAAGACAAGATCTGCTTTTTGCTTGTACTGGGTCTCTCTGGTTAGACCAGATCT
GAGCCTGGGAGCTCTCTGGCTAACTAGGGAACCCACTGCTTAAGCCTCAATAAAGCTTGCCTTGAGTGCT
TCAAGTAGTGTGTGCCCGTCTGTTGTGTGACTCTGGTAACTAGAGATCCCTCAGACCCTTTTAGTCAGTG
TGGAAAATCTCTAGCAGTACGTATAGTAGTTCATGTCATCTTATTATTCAGTATTTATAACTTGCAAAGA
AATGAATATCAGAGAGTGAGAGGAACTTGTTTATTGCAGCTTATAATGGTTACAAATAAAGCAATAGCAT
CACAAATTTCACAAATAAAGCATTTTTTTCACTGCATTCTAGTTGTGGTTTGTCCAAACTCATCAATGTA
TCTTATCATGTCTGGCTCTAGCTATCCCGCCCCTAACTCCGCCCATCCCGCCCCTAACTCCGCCCAGTTC
CGCCCATTCTCCGCCCCATGGCTGACTAATTTTTTTTATTTATGCAGAGGCCGAGGCCGCCTCGGCCTCT
GAGCTATTCCAGAAGTAGTGAGGAGGCTTTTTTGGAGGCCTAGGGACGTACCCAATTCGCCCTATAGTGA
GTCGTATTACGCGCGCTCACTGGCCGTCGTTTTACAACGTCGTGACTGGGAAAACCCTGGCGTTACCCAA
CTTAATCGCCTTGCAGCACATCCCCCTTTCGCCAGCTGGCGTAATAGCGAAGAGGCCCGCACCGATCGCC
CTTCCCAACAGTTGCGCAGCCTGAATGGCGAATGGG
[124 nt withheld, positions 7877-8000]
C
[91 nt withheld, positions 8002-8092]
A
[49 nt withheld, positions 8094-8142]
CCTTTGACGTTGGAGTCCACGTTCTTT
[37 nt withheld, positions 8170-8206]
ACCCTATCTCGGTCTATTCTTTTGATTTATAAGGGATTTTGCCGATTTCGGCCTATTGGTTAAAAAATGA
GCTGATTTAACAAAAATTTAACGCGAATTTTAACAAAATATTAACGCTTACAATTTAGGTGGCACTTTTC
GGGGAAATGTGCGCGGAACCCCTATTTGTTTATTTTTCTAAATACATTCAAATATGTATCCGCTCATGAG
ACAATAACCCTGATAAATGCTTCAATAATATTGAAAAAGGAAGAGTATGAGTATTCAACATTTCCGTGTC
GCCCTTATTCCCTTTTTTGCGGCATTTTGCCTTCCTGTTTTTGCTCACCCAGAAACGCTGGTGAAAGTAA
AAGATGCTGAAGATCAGTTGGGTGCACGAGTGGGTTACATCGAACTGGATCTCAACAGCGGTAAGATCCT
TGAGAGTTTTCGCCCCGAAGAACGTTTTCCAATGATGAGCACTTTTAAAGTTCTGCTATGTGGCGCGGTA
TTATCCCGTATTGACGCCGGGCAAGAGCAACTCGGTCGCCGCATACACTATTCTCAGAATGACTTGGTTG
AGTACTCACCAGTCACAGAAAAGCATCTTACGGATGGCATGACAGTAAGAGAATTATGCAGTGCTGCCAT
AACCATGAGTGATAACACTGCGGCCAACTTACTTCTGACAACGATCGGAGGACCGAAGGAGCTAACCGCT
TTTTTGCACAACATGGGGGATCATGTAACTCGCCTTGATCGTTGGGAACCGGAGCTGAATGAAGCCATAC
CAAACGACGAGCGTGACACCACGATGCCTGTAGCAATGGCAACAACGTTGCGCAAACTATTAACTGGCGA
ACTACTTACTCTAGCTTCCCGGCAACAATTAATAGACTGGATGGAGGCGGATAAAGTTGCAGGACCACTT
CTGCGCTCGGCCCTTCCGGCTGGCTGGTTTATTGCTGATAAATCTGGAGCCGGTGAGCGTGGGTCTCGCG
GTATCATTGCAGCACTGGGGCCAGATGGTAAGCCCTCCCGTATCGTAGTTATCTACACGACGGGGAGTCA
GGCAACTATGGATGAACGAAATAGACAGATCGCTGAGATAGGTGCCTCACTGATTAAGCATTGGTAACTG
TCAGACCAAGTTTACTCATATATACTTTAGATTGATTTAAAACTTCATTTTTAATTTAAAAGGATCTAGG
TGAAGATCCTTTTTGATAATCTCATGACCAAAATCCCTTAACGTGAGTTTTCGTTCCACTGAGCGTCAGA
CCCCGTAGAAAAGATCAAAGGATCTTCTTGAGATCCTTTTTTTCTGCGCGTAATCTGCTGCTTGCAAACA
AAAAAACCACCGCTACCAGCGGTGGTTTGTTTGCCGGATCAAGAGCTACCAACTCTTTTTCCGAAGGTAA
CTGGCTTCAGCAGAGCGCAGATACCAAATACTGTTCTTCTAGTGTAGCCGTAGTTAGGCCACCACTTCAA
GAACTCTGTAGCACCGCCTACATACCTCGCTCTGCTAATCCTGTTACCAGTGGCTGCTGCCAGTGGCGAT
AAGTCGTGTCTTACCGGGTTGGACTCAAGACGATAGTTACCGGATAAGGCGCAGCGGTCGGGCTGAACGG
GGGGTTCGTGCACACAGCCCAGCTTGGAGCGAACGACCTACACCGAACTGAGATACCTACAGCGTGAGCT
ATGAGAAAGCGCCACGCTTCCCGAAGGGAGAAAGGCGGACAGGTATCCGGTAAGCGGCAGGGTCGGAACA
GGAGAGCGCACGAGGGAGCTTCCAGGGGGAAACGCCTGGTATCTTTATAGTCCTGTCGGGTTTCGCCACC
TCTGACTTGAGCGTCGATTTTTGTGATGCTCGTCAGGGGGGCGGAGCCTATGGAAAAACGCCAGCAACGC
GGCCTTTTTACGGTTCCTGGCCTTTTGCTGGCCTTTTGCTCACATGTTCTTTCCTGCGTTATCCCCTGAT
TCTGTGGATAACCGTATTACCGCCTTTGAGTGAGCTGATACCGCTCGCCGCAGCCGAACGACCGAGCGCA
GCGAGTCAGTGAGCGAGGAAGCGGAAGAGCGCCCAATACGCAAACCGCCTCTCCCCGCGCGTTGGCCGAT
TCATTAATGCAGCTGGCACGACAGGTTTCCCGACTGGAAAGCGGGCAGTGAGCGCAACGCAATTAATGTG
AGTTAGCTCACTCATTAGGCACCCCAGGCTTTACACTTTATGCTTCCGGCTCGTATGTTGTGTGGAATTG
TGAGCGGATAACAATTTCACACAGGAAACAGCTATGACCATGATTACGCCAAGCGCGCAATTAACCCTCA
CTAAAGGGAACAAAAGCTGGAGCTGCAAGCTTAATGTAGTCTTATGCAATACTCTTGTAGTCTTGCAACA
TGGTAACGATGAGTTAGCAACATGCCTTACAAGGAGAGAAAAAGCACCGTGCATGCCGATTGGTGGAAGT
AAGGTGGTACGATCGTGCCTTATTAGGAAGGCAACAGACGGGTCTGACATGGATTGGACGAACCACTGAA
TTGCCGCATTGCAGAGATATTGTATTTAAGTGCCTAGCTCGATACATAAACGGGTCTCTCTGGTTAGACC
AGATCTGAGCCTGGGAGCTCTCTGGCTAACTAGGGAACCCACTGCTTAAGCCTCAATAAAGCTTGCCTTG
AGTGCTTCAAGTAGTGTGTGCCCGTCTGTTGTGTGACTCTGGTAACTAGAGATCCCTCAGACCCTTTTAG
TCAGTGTGGAAAATCTCTAGCAGTGGCGCCCGAACAGGGACTTGAAAGCGAAAGGGAAACCAGAGGAGCT
CTCTCGACGCAGGACTCGGCTTGCTGAAGCGCGCACGGCAAGAGGCGAGGGGCGGCGACTGGTGAGTACG
CCAAAAATTTTGACTAGCGGAGGCTAGAAGGAGAGAGATGGGTGCGAGAGCGTCAGTATTAAGCGGGGGA
GAATTAGATCGCGATGGGAAAAAATTCGGTTAAGGCCAGGGGGAAAGAAAAAATATAAATTAAAACATAT
AGTATGGGCAAGCAGGGAGCTAGAACGATTCGCAGTTAATCCTGGCCTGTTAGAAACATCAGAAGGCTGT
AGACAAATACTGGGACAGCTACAACCATCCCTTCAGACAGGATCAGAAGAACTTAGATCATTATATAATA
CAGTAGCAACCCTCTATTGTGTGCATCAAAGGATAGAGATAAAAGACACCAAGGAAGCTTTAGACAAGAT
AGAGGAAGAGCAAAACAAAAGTAAGACCACCGCACAGCAAGCGGCCGCTGATCTTCAGACCTGGAGGAGG
AGATATGAGGGACAATTGGAGAAGTGAATTATATAAATATAAAGTAGTAAAAATTGAACCATTAGGAGTA
GCACCCACCAAGGCAAAGAGAAGAGTGGTGCAGAGAGAAAAAAGAGCAGTGGGAATAGGAGCTTTGTTCC
TTGGGTTCTTGGGAGCAGCAGGAAGCACTATGGGCGCAGCGTCAATGACGCTGACGGTACAGGCCAGACA
ATTATTGTCTGGTATAGTGCAGCAGCAGAACAATTTGCTGAGGGCTATTGAGGCGCAACAGCATCTGTTG
CAACTCACAGTCTGGGGCATCAAGCAGCTCCAGGCAAGAATCCTGGCTGTGGAAAGATACCTAAAGGATC
AACAGCTCCTGGGGATTTGGGGTTGCTCTGGAAAACTCATTTGCACCACTGCTGTGCCTTGGAATGCTAG
TTGGAGTAATAAATCTCTGGAACAGATTTGGAATCACACGACCTGGATGGAGTGGGACAGAGAAATTAAC
AATTACACAAGCTTAATACACTCCTTAATTGAAGAATCGCAAAACCAGCAAGAAAAGAATGAACAAGAAT
TATTGGAATTAGATAAATGGGCAAGTTTGTGGAATTGGTTTAACATAACAAATTGGCTGTGGTATATAAA
ATTATTCATAATGATAGTAGGAGGCTTGGTAGGTTTAAGAATAGTTTTTGCTGTACTTTCTATAGTGAAT
AGAGTTAGGCAGGGATATTCACCATTATCGTTTCAGACCCACCTCCCAACCCCGAGGGGACCCAGACCAC
AATTTTAAAAGAAAAGGGGGGATTGGGGGGTACAGTGCAGGGGAAAGAATAGTAGACATAATAGCAACAG
ACATACAAACTAAAGAATTACAAAAACAAATTACAAAAATTCAAAATTTT
Features (pLannotate 1.2.2; 29 found; start..end, strand, type, name):
     69..280     +  promoter       EF-1α core promoter: core promoter for human elongation factor EF-1α
    382..879     +  CDS            TadA: tRNA adenosine deaminase from E. coli
    976..1473    +  CDS            TadA*(6.3): DNA adenosine deaminase evolved from the E. coli tRNA adenosine deaminase TadA (Gaudelli et al., 2017)
   1567..3282    +  CDS            Cas9(N): N-terminal portion of Streptococcus pyogenes Cas9 (Zetsche et al., 2015)
   3169..5667    +  CDS            Cas9(C): C-terminal portion of Streptococcus pyogenes Cas9 (Zetsche et al., 2015)
   5788..6387    +  CDS            PuroR (fragment): puromycin N-acetyltransferase; pac from Streptomyces; confers resistance to puromycin
   6403..6991    +  misc_feature   WPRE: woodchuck hepatitis virus posttranscriptional regulatory element
   7042..7061    +  misc_feature   cPPT/CTS (fragment): central polypurine tract and central termination sequence of HIV-1
   7063..7296    +  LTR            3' LTR (ΔU3): self-inactivating 3' long terminal repeat (LTR) from HIV-1
   7374..7495    +  polyA_signal   SV40 poly(A) signal: SV40 polyadenylation signal
   7535..7670    +  rep_origin     SV40 ori: SV40 origin of replication
   7691..7709    -  promoter       T7 promoter: promoter for bacteriophage T7 RNA polymerase
   7717..7872    +  CDS            lacZα (fragment): LacZα fragment of β-galactosidase; lacZ fragment
   7877..8305    +  rep_origin     f1 ori (sequence partly withheld): f1 bacteriophage origin of replication; arrow indicates direction of (+) strand synthesis
   8358..8462    +  promoter       AmpR promoter: bla
   8463..9323    +  CDS            AmpR: β-lactamase; bla; confers resistance to ampicillin, carbenicillin, and related antibiotics
   9494..10082   +  rep_origin     ori: high-copy-number ColE1/pMB1/pBR322/pUC origin of replication
  10265..10357   +  CDS            lacI (fragment): lac repressor; lacI; The lac repressor binds to the lac operator to inhibit transcription in E. coli. This inhibition can be relieved by adding lactose or isopropyl-β-D-thiogalactopyranoside (IPTG).
  10370..10391   +  protein_bind   CAP binding site: CAP binding activates transcription in the presence of cAMP. E. coli catabolite activator protein
  10406..10436   +  promoter       lac promoter: promoter for the E. coli lac operon
  10440..10462   +  protein_bind   lac operator (fragment): The lac repressor binds to the lac operator to inhibit transcription in E. coli. This inhibition can be relieved by adding lactose or isopropyl-β-D-thiogalactopyranoside (IPTG). lac repressor encoded by lacI
  10505..10523   +  promoter       T3 promoter: promoter for bacteriophage T3 RNA polymerase
  10551..10777   +  promoter       RSV promoter: Rous sarcoma virus enhancer/promoter
  10778..10958   +  LTR            5' LTR (truncated): truncated 5' long terminal repeat (LTR) from HIV-1
  11005..11130   +  misc_feature   HIV-1 Ψ: packaging signal of human immunodeficiency virus type 1
  11114..11477   +  CDS            HIV-1 gag (fragment): gag protein from human immunodeficiency virus 1; gag
  11623..11856   +  misc_feature   RRE: The Rev response element (RRE) of HIV-1 allows for Rev-dependent mRNA export from the nucleus to the cytoplasm.
  12233..12259   +  CDS            Rev (fragment): human immunodeficiency virus 1 (HIV-1) Rev protein; rev; enhances nuclear export of unspliced and incompletely spliced viral mRNAs
  12269..12386   +  misc_feature   cPPT/CTS: central polypurine tract and central termination sequence of HIV-1
