[The description below was written by a language model from this plasmid's Addgene catalogue record and pLannotate feature annotations shown in this document.]
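Description:
H446 EF1a RA-ABE6.3 p2A Puro is a lentiviral transfer plasmid of about 12.4 kb for expressing the adenine base editor ABE6.3 in mammalian cells. The viral portion has a third-generation, self-inactivating layout. An RSV promoter drives a truncated HIV-1 5' LTR, followed by the Ψ packaging signal with a gag fragment, the Rev response element and a cPPT/CTS. The genome ends in a ΔU3 3' LTR, with an SV40 polyadenylation signal and SV40 origin beyond it. Because the U3 deletion is copied to both LTRs during reverse transcription, expression from the integrated provirus depends on the internal promoter. In bacteria the plasmid is maintained through a high-copy ColE1/pUC-type origin and ampicillin resistance. An f1 origin and remnants of a lac/T3/T7 cloning region also remain in the backbone.

The payload is driven by the human EF-1α promoter, annotated here as the core promoter. The annotated reading frames run in order: wild-type E. coli TadA, the evolved DNA adenosine deaminase TadA*(6.3), and then Streptococcus pyogenes Cas9. Cas9 is detected as overlapping N- and C-terminal segments that together span the full protein. The feature table does not indicate whether this Cas9 is a nickase, and the record does not define the "RA" prefix in the insert name. A puromycin N-acetyltransferase gene follows, linked through a P2A self-cleaving peptide according to the plasmid name, so editor and selection marker come from a single transcript. A WPRE downstream enhances transcript expression. No guide RNA cassette is annotated, so a guide would presumably have to be supplied separately. The construct is suited to making puromycin-selected cells that stably express the editor for A•T to G•C conversion. The associated study concerns adenine base editing in a mouse model of tyrosinaemia.
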