Addgene plasmid #139104: H446 EF1a RA-ABE6.3 p2A Puro
Purpose: Lentiviral expression of ABE6.3.
Depositing lab: Wen Xue. Depositing organization: University of Massachusetts, Worcester. Publication: Adenine base editing in an adult mouse model of tyrosinaemia. Song CQ, Jiang T, Richter M, Rhym LH, Koblan LW, Zafra MP, Schatoff EM, Doman JL, Cao Y, Dow LE, Zhu LJ, Anderson DG, Liu DR, Yin H, Xue W. Nat Biomed Eng. 2019 Feb 25. pii: 10.1038/s41551-019-0357-8. doi: 10.1038/s41551-019-0357-8. PubMed 31740768.
Backbone
  Vector backbone: lenti
  Vector type: Mammalian Expression, Lentiviral, CRISPR
  Selectable markers: Puromycin
Growth in bacteria
  Bacterial resistance: Ampicillin, 100 μg/mL
  Growth temperature: 30°C
  Growth strain: NEB Stable
  Copy number: Unknown
Gene/Insert
  Gene/Insert name: ABE RA6.3
  Promoter: EF1a
  Cloning method: Gibson Cloning
  Sequencing primers: 5′ EF1a; 3′ Puro-R
Terms and licenses: Academic/Nonprofit Terms; Industry Terms: Not Available to Industry
How to cite: H446 EF1a RA-ABE6.3 p2A Puro was a gift from Wen Xue (Addgene plasmid # 139104 ; http://n2t.net/addgene:139104 ; RRID:Addgene_139104)
